>Addgene plasmid #67509 | pCAGGS-FuG-E | depositor full sequence | sequence record 118281 | pCAGGS-FuG-E sequence 6408 bps
GTCGACATTGATTATTGACTAGTTATTAATAGTAATCAATTACGGGGTCATTAGTTCATAGCCCATATAT
GGAGTTCCGCGTTACATAACTTACGGTAAATGGCCCGCCTGGCTGACCGCCCAACGACCCCCGCCCATTG
ACGTCAATAATGACGTATGTTCCCATAGTAACGCCAATAGGGACTTTCCATTGACGTCAATGGGTGGAGT
ATTTACGGTAAACTGCCCACTTGGCAGTACATCAAGTGTATCATATGCCAAGTACGCCCCCTATTGACGT
CAATGACGGTAAATGGCCCGCCTGGCATTATGCCCAGTACATGACCTTATGGGACTTTCCTACTTGGCAG
TACATCTACGTATTAGTCATCGCTATTACCATGGTCGAGGTGAGCCCCACGTTCTGCTTCACTCTCCCCA
TCTCCCCCCCCTCCCCACCCCCAATTTTGTATTTATTTATTTTTTAATTATTTTGTGCAGCGATGGGGGC
GGGGGGGGGGGGGGCGCGCGCCAGGCGGGGCGGGGCGGGGCGAGGGGCGGGGCGGGGCGAGGCGGAAAGG
TGCGGCGGCAGCCAATCAGAGCGGCGCGCTCCGAAAGTTTCCTTTTATGGCGAGGCGGCGGCGGCGGCGG
CCCTATAAAAAGCGAAGCGCGCGGCGGGCGGGAGTCGCTGCGCGCTGCCTTCGCCCCGTGCCCCGCTCCG
CCGCCGCCTCGCGCCGCCCGCCCCGGCTCTGACTGACCGCGTTACTCCCACAGGTGAGCGGGCGGGACGG
CCCTTCTCCTCCGGGCTGTAATTAGCGCTTGGTTTAATGACGGCTTGTTTCTTTTCTGTGGCTGCGTGAA
AGCCTTGAGGGGCTCCGGGAGGGCCCTTTGTGCGGGGGGAGCGGCTCGGGGGGTGCGTGCGTGTGTGTGT
GCGTGGGGAGCGCCGCGTGCGGCTCCGCGCTGCCCGGCGGCTGTGAGCGCTGCGGGCGCGGCGCGGGGCT
TTGTGCGCTCCGCAGTGTGCGCGAGGGGAGCGCGGCCGGGGGCGGTGCCCCGCGGTGCGGGGGGGGCTGC
GAGGGGAACAAAGGCTGCGTGCGGGGTGTGTGCGTGGGGGGGTGAGCAGGGGGTGTGGGCGCGTCGGTCG
GGCTGCAACCCCCCCTGCACCCCCCTCCCCGAGTTGCTGAGCACGGCCCGGCTTCGGGTGCGGGGCTCCG
TACGGGGCGTGGCGCGGGGCTCGCCGTGCCGGGCGGGGGGTGGCGGCAGGTGGGGGTGCCGGGCGGGGCG
GGGCCGCCTCGGGCCGGGGAGGGCTCGGGGGAGGGGCGCGGCGGCCCCCGGAGCGCCGGCGGCTGTCGAG
GCGCGGCGAGCCGCAGCCATTGCCTTTTATGGTAATCGTGCGAGAGGGCGCAGGGACTTCCTTTGTCCCA
AATCTGTGCGGAGCCGAAATCTGGGAGGCGCCGCCGCACCCCCTCTAGCGGGCGCGGGGCGAAGCGGTGC
GGCGCCGGCAGGAAGGAAATGGGCGGGGAGGGCCTTCGTGCGTCGCCGCGCCGCCGTCCCCTTCTCCCTC
TCCAGCCTCGGGGCTGTCCGCGGGGGGACGGCTGCCTTCGGGGGGGACGGGGCAGGGCGGGGTTCGGCTT
CTGGCGTGTGACCGGCGGCTCTAGAGCCTCTGCTAACCATGTTCATGCCTTCTTCTTTTTCCTACAGCTC
CTGGGCAACGTGCTGGTTATTGTGCTGTCTCATCATTTTGGCAAAGAATTCGCCCTTAGGAAAGATGGTT
CCGCAGGTTCTTTTGTTTGTACTCCTTCTGGGTTTTTCGTTGTGTTTCGGGAAGTTCCCCATTTACACGA
TACCAGACGAACTTGGTCCCTGGAGCCCTATTGACATACACCATCTCAGCTGTCCAAATAACCTGGTTGT
GGAGGATGAAGGATGTACCAACCTGTCCGAGTTCTCCTACATGGAACTCAAAGTGGGATACATCTCAGCC
ATCAAAGTGAACGGGTTCACTTGCACAGGTGTTGTGACAGAGGCAGAGACCTACACCAACTTTGTTGGTT
ATGTCACAACCACATTCAAGAGAAAGCATTTCCGCCCCACCCCAGACGCATGTAGAGCCGCGTATAACTG
GAAGATGGCCGGTGACCCCAGATATGAAGAGTCCCTACACAATCCATACCCCGACTACCACTGGCTTCGA
ACTGTAAGAACCACCAAAGAGTCCCTCATTATCATATCCCCAAGTGTGACAGATTTGGACCCATATGACA
AATCCCTTCACTCAAGGGTCTTCCCTGGCGGAAAGTGCTCAGGAATAACGGTGTCCTCTACCTACTGCTC
AACTAACCATGATTACACCATTTGGATGCCCGAGAATCCGAGACCAAGGACACCTTGTGACATTTTTACC
AATAGCAGAGGGAAGAGAGCATCCAACGGGAACAAGACTTGCGGCTTTGTGGATGAAAGAGGCCTGTATA
AGTCTCTAAAAGGAGCATGCAGGCTCAAGTTATGTGGAGTTCTTGGACTTAGACTTATGGATGGAACATG
GGTCGCGATGCAAACATCAGATGAGACCAAATGGTGCCCTCCAGATCAGTTGGTGAATTTGCACGACTTT
CGCTCAGACGAGATCGAGCATCTCGTTGTGGAGGAGTTAGTTAAGAAAAGAGAGGAATGTCTGGATGCAT
TAGAGTCCATCATGACCACCAAGTCAGTAAGTTTCAGACGTCTCAGTCACCTGAGAAAACTTGTCCCAGG
GTTTGGAAAAGCATATACCATATTCAACAAAACCTTGATGGAGGCTGATGCTCACTACAAGTCAGTCCGG
ACCTGGAATGAGATCATCCCCTCAAAAGGGTGTTTGAAAGTTGGAGGAAGGTGCCATCCTCATGTGAACG
GGGTGTTTTTCAATGGTATAATATTAGGGCCTGACGACCATGTCCTAATCCCAGAGATGCAATCATCCCT
CCTCCAGCAACATATGGAGTTGTTGGAATCTTCAGTTATCCCCCTGATGCACCCCCTGGCAGACCCTTCT
ACAGTTTTCAAAGAAGGTGATGAGGCTGAGGATTTTGTTGAAGTTCACCTCCCCAAAAATCCAATCGAGC
TTGTAGAAGGTTGGTTCAGTAGTTGGAAAAGCTCTATTGCCTCTTTTTTCTTTATCATAGGGTTAATCAT
TGGACTATTCTTGGTTCTCCGAGTTGGTATCCATCTTTGCATTAAATTAAAGCACACCAAGAAAAGACAG
ATTTATACAGACATAGAGATGAACCGACTTGGAAAGTAACTCAAATCCTGCACAACAGATTCTTCATGTT
TGGACCAAATCAACTTGTGATACCATGCTCAAAGAGGCCTCAATTATATTTGAGTTTTTAATTTTTATGA
AAAAAAAAAAAAAAAACGGAATTCCTGCAGCCCCCAACAACCGGTACCTCTAGAACTATAGCTAGCAGAT
CTTTTTCCCTCTGCCAAAAATTATGGGGACATCATGAAGCCCCTTGAGCATCTGACTTCTGGCTAATAAA
GGAAATTTATTTTCATTGCAATAGTGTGTTGGAATTTTTTGTGTCTCTCACTCGGAAGGACATATGGGAG
GGCAAATCATTTAAAACATCAGAATGAGTATTTGGTTTAGAGTTTGGCAACATATGCCCATATGCTGGCT
GCCATGAACAAAGGTTGGCTATAAAGAGGTCATCAGTATATGAAACAGCCCCCTGCTGTCCATTCCTTAT
TCCATAGAAAAGCCTTGACTTGAGGTTAGATTTTTTTTATATTTTGTTTTGTGTTATTTTTTTCTTTAAC
ATCCCTAAAATTTTCCTTACATGTTTTACTAGCCAGATTTTTCCTCCTCTCCTGACTACTCCCAGTCATA
GCTGTCCCTCTTCTCTTATGGAGATCCCTCGACCTGCAGCCCAAGCTTGGCGTAATCATGGTCATAGCTG
TTTCCTGTGTGAAATTGTTATCCGCTCACAATTCCACACAACATACGAGCCGGAAGCATAAAGTGTAAAG
CCTGGGGTGCCTAATGAGTGAGCTAACTCACATTAATTGCGTTGCGCTCACTGCCCGCTTTCCAGTCGGG
AAACCTGTCGTGCCAGCGGATCCGCATCTCAATTAGTCAGCAACCATAGTCCCGCCCCTAACTCCGCCCA
TCCCGCCCCTAACTCCGCCCAGTTCCGCCCATTCTCCGCCCCATGGCTGACTAATTTTTTTTATTTATGC
AGAGGCCGAGGCCGCCTCGGCCTCTGAGCTATTCCAGAAGTAGTGAGGAGGCTTTTTTGGAGGCCTAGGC
TTTTGCAAAAAGCTAACTTGTTTATTGCAGCTTATAATGGTTACAAATAAAGCAATAGCATCACAAATTT
CACAAATAAAGCATTTTTTTCACTGCATTCTAGTTGTGGTTTGTCCAAACTCATCAATGTATCTTATCAT
GTCTGGATCCGCTGCATTAATGAATCGGCCAACGCGCGGGGAGAGGCGGTTTGCGTATTGGGCGCTCTTC
CGCTTCCTCGCTCACTGACTCGCTGCGCTCGGTCGTTCGGCTGCGGCGAGCGGTATCAGCTCACTCAAAG
GCGGTAATACGGTTATCCACAGAATCAGGGGATAACGCAGGAAAGAACATGTGAGCAAAAGGCCAGCAAA
AGGCCAGGAACCGTAAAAAGGCCGCGTTGCTGGCGTTTTTCCATAGGCTCCGCCCCCCTGACGAGCATCA
CAAAAATCGACGCTCAAGTCAGAGGTGGCGAAACCCGACAGGACTATAAAGATACCAGGCGTTTCCCCCT
GGAAGCTCCCTCGTGCGCTCTCCTGTTCCGACCCTGCCGCTTACCGGATACCTGTCCGCCTTTCTCCCTT
CGGGAAGCGTGGCGCTTTCTCAATGCTCACGCTGTAGGTATCTCAGTTCGGTGTAGGTCGTTCGCTCCAA
GCTGGGCTGTGTGCACGAACCCCCCGTTCAGCCCGACCGCTGCGCCTTATCCGGTAACTATCGTCTTGAG
TCCAACCCGGTAAGACACGACTTATCGCCACTGGCAGCAGCCACTGGTAACAGGATTAGCAGAGCGAGGT
ATGTAGGCGGTGCTACAGAGTTCTTGAAGTGGTGGCCTAACTACGGCTACACTAGAAGGACAGTATTTGG
TATCTGCGCTCTGCTGAAGCCAGTTACCTTCGGAAAAAGAGTTGGTAGCTCTTGATCCGGCAAACAAACC
ACCGCTGGTAGCGGTGGTTTTTTTGTTTGCAAGCAGCAGATTACGCGCAGAAAAAAAGGATCTCAAGAAG
ATCCTTTGATCTTTTCTACGGGGTCTGACGCTCAGTGGAACGAAAACTCACGTTAAGGGATTTTGGTCAT
GAGATTATCAAAAAGGATCTTCACCTAGATCCTTTTAAATTAAAAATGAAGTTTTAAATCAATCTAAAGT
ATATATGAGTAAACTTGGTCTGACAGTTACCAATGCTTAATCAGTGAGGCACCTATCTCAGCGATCTGTC
TATTTCGTTCATCCATAGTTGCCTGACTCCCCGTCGTGTAGATAACTACGATACGGGAGGGCTTACCATC
TGGCCCCAGTGCTGCAATGATACCGCGAGACCCACGCTCACCGGCTCCAGATTTATCAGCAATAAACCAG
CCAGCCGGAAGGGCCGAGCGCAGAAGTGGTCCTGCAACTTTATCCGCCTCCATCCAGTCTATTAATTGTT
GCCGGGAAGCTAGAGTAAGTAGTTCGCCAGTTAATAGTTTGCGCAACGTTGTTGCCATTGCTACAGGCAT
CGTGGTGTCACGCTCGTCGTTTGGTATGGCTTCATTCAGCTCCGGTTCCCAACGATCAAGGCGAGTTACA
TGATCCCCCATGTTGTGCAAAAAAGCGGTTAGCTCCTTCGGTCCTCCGATCGTTGTCAGAAGTAAGTTGG
CCGCAGTGTTATCACTCATGGTTATGGCAGCACTGCATAATTCTCTTACTGTCATGCCATCCGTAAGATG
CTTTTCTGTGACTGGTGAGTACTCAACCAAGTCATTCTGAGAATAGTGTATGCGGCGACCGAGTTGCTCT
TGCCCGGCGTCAATACGGGATAATACCGCGCCACATAGCAGAACTTTAAAAGTGCTCATCATTGGAAAAC
GTTCTTCGGGGCGAAAACTCTCAAGGATCTTACCGCTGTTGAGATCCAGTTCGATGTAACCCACTCGTGC
ACCCAACTGATCTTCAGCATCTTTTACTTTCACCAGCGTTTCTGGGTGAGCAAAAACAGGAAGGCAAAAT
GCCGCAAAAAAGGGAATAAGGGCGACACGGAAATGTTGAATACTCATACTCTTCCTTTTTCAATATTATT
GAAGCATTTATCAGGGTTATTGTCTCATGAGCGGATACATATTTGAATGTATTTAGAAAAATAAACAAAT
AGGGGTTCCGCGCACATTTCCCCGAAAAGTGCCACCTG
Features (pLannotate 1.2.2; 18 found; start..end, strand, type, name):
      4..383     +  enhancer       CMV enhancer: human cytomegalovirus immediate early enhancer
    385..660     +  promoter       chicken β-actin promoter: No description available
    661..1677    +  intron         chimeric intron: chimera between introns from chicken β-actin and rabbit β-globin
   1675..1731    +  CDS            HBB (fragment): HBB_LEPEU - Experimental evidence at protein level: Swiss-Prot protein existence level 1. Involved in oxygen transport from the lung to the various peripheral tissues. From Lepus europaeus (European hare).
   1745..3220    +  CDS            G (fragment): GLYCO_RABVB - Experimental evidence at protein level: Swiss-Prot protein existence level 1. Attaches the virus to host cellular receptor, inducing endocytosis of the virion. In the endosome, the acidic pH induces conformational changes in the glycoprotein trimer, which trigger fusion between virus and cell membrane. There is convincing in vitro evidence that the muscular form of the nicotinic acetylcholine receptor (nAChR), the neuronal cell adhesion molecule (NCAM), and the p75 neurotrophin receptor (p75NTR) bind glycoprotein and thereby facilitate rabies virus entry into cells (By similarity
   3224..3256    +  CDS            VSV-G tag: epitope tag from vesicular stomatitis virus G protein
   3495..3550    +  polyA_signal   β-globin poly(A) signal: rabbit β-globin polyadenylation signal (Gil and Proudfoot, 1987)
   3935..3951    -  protein_bind   lac operator: The lac repressor binds to the lac operator to inhibit transcription in E. coli. This inhibition can be relieved by adding lactose or isopropyl-β-D-thiogalactopyranoside (IPTG). lac repressor encoded by lacI
   3959..3989    -  promoter       lac promoter: promoter for the E. coli lac operon
   4004..4025    -  protein_bind   CAP binding site: CAP binding activates transcription in the presence of cAMP. E. coli catabolite activator protein
   4038..4077    -  CDS            lacI (fragment): lac repressor; lacI; The lac repressor binds to the lac operator to inhibit transcription in E. coli. This inhibition can be relieved by adding lactose or isopropyl-β-D-thiogalactopyranoside (IPTG).
   4084..4106    +  promoter       SV40 promoter (fragment): SV40 enhancer and early promoter
   4130..4265    +  rep_origin     SV40 ori: SV40 origin of replication
   4285..4419    +  polyA_signal   SV40 poly(A) signal: SV40 polyadenylation signal
   4421..4475    -  CDS            lacI (fragment): lac repressor; lacI; The lac repressor binds to the lac operator to inhibit transcription in E. coli. This inhibition can be relieved by adding lactose or isopropyl-β-D-thiogalactopyranoside (IPTG).
   4658..5246    -  rep_origin     ori: high-copy-number ColE1/pMB1/pBR322/pUC origin of replication
   5417..6277    -  CDS            AmpR: β-lactamase; bla; confers resistance to ampicillin, carbenicillin, and related antibiotics
   6278..6382    -  promoter       AmpR promoter: bla
