[The description below was written by a language model from this plasmid's Addgene catalogue record and pLannotate feature annotations shown in this document.]
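Description:
pCAGGS-FuG-E is a mammalian expression plasmid that supplies the envelope glycoprotein for pseudotyping lentiviral vectors. It is catalogued as lentiviral, but the feature table shows no LTRs, packaging signal or other lentiviral elements, so it acts as an envelope helper plasmid rather than a transfer vector. It is built on the pCAGGS backbone and totals about 6.4 kb. In E. coli it is propagated from a high-copy ColE1/pUC-type origin under ampicillin selection (AmpR with its bla promoter). The backbone also carries an SV40 origin of replication, an SV40 poly(A) signal, and remnants of lac regulatory sequences and lacI that have no evident role in the construct's function.

The payload is Fusion Glycoprotein type E (FuG-E), an insert of roughly 1.5 kb. It is a chimera of rabies virus glycoprotein, taken from the CVS strain according to the record, and vesicular stomatitis virus glycoprotein (VSV-G). In the annotation, most of the open reading frame matches rabies G. A short C-terminal stretch is called as a "VSV-G tag", which here most likely reflects the native VSV-G C-terminus of the fusion rather than an added epitope. The exact junction between the two parts is not given in the record. Expression is driven by the CAG arrangement: CMV immediate-early enhancer, chicken β-actin promoter and a chimeric β-actin/β-globin intron, terminated by the rabbit β-globin polyadenylation signal. This gives strong constitutive expression in transfected producer cells.

The plasmid is used to coat lentiviral particles with the type E envelope, producing NeuRet vectors for neuron-specific retrograde gene transfer. The associated work optimised the fusion junction to improve transduction efficiency.
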