Addgene plasmid #67509: pCAGGS-FuG-E
Purpose: This is an envelope gene encoding plasmid to make retrogradely lentiviral vector. If you use this plasmid, you can make type E envelope coating virus particle with NeuRet.
Depositing lab: Kazuto Kobayashi. Depositing organization: Fukushima Medical University. Publication: Improved transduction efficiency of a lentiviral vector for neuron-specific retrograde gene transfer by optimizing the junction of fusion envelope glycoprotein. Kato S, Kobayashi K, Kobayashi K. J Neurosci Methods. 2014 Apr 30;227:151-8. doi: 10.1016/j.jneumeth.2014.02.015. Epub 2014 Mar 5. PubMed 24613797.
Backbone
  Vector backbone: pCAGGS vector
  Backbone size w/o insert (bp): 4900
  Total vector size (bp): 6406
  Vector type: Lentiviral
Growth in bacteria
  Bacterial resistance: Ampicillin, 100 μg/mL
  Growth temperature: 37°C
  Growth strain: Stbl3
  Growth instructions: DH5alpha is also a suitable growth strain.
  Copy number: High Copy
Gene/Insert
  Gene/Insert name: Fusion Glycoprotein type E (alt name: FuG-E)
  Species: G. gallus (chicken), B. taurus (bovine); Vesicular stomatitis Indiana virus, Rabies virus, Cytomegalovirus, Simian virus 40, Oryctolagus cuniculus
  Insert size (bp): 1515
  Promoter: CAGGS
  Tag / fusion protein: Fusion protein of Vesicular stomatitis Indiana virus and Rabies virus (C terminal on backbone)
  Cloning method: Unknown
  Sequencing primers: 5′ Unknown; 3′ Unknown
Resource information
  A portion of this plasmid was derived from a plasmid made by: Fusion glycoproteins are composed of parts of rabies virus glycoprotein (RV-G) and vesicular stomatitis virus glycoprotein (VSV-G). In three glycoproteins including FuG-B, FuG-C, and FuG-E, the sequences of RV-G are derived from the challenged virus standard (CVS) strain of rabies virus, whereas those in FuG-B2 are from Pasteur virus (PV) strain of the virus. The CVS RV-G cDNA was provided by Dr. K. Morimoto at Yasuda Women’s University (Hiroshima, Japan) (ref: MORIMOTO, K., HOOPER, D.C., CARBAUGH, H., FU, Z.F., KOPROWSKI, H., and DIETZSCHOLD, B. Rabies virus quasispecies: implications for pathogenesis. Proc. Natl. Acad. Sci. USA 95, 3152-3156, 1998), and the PV RV-G cDNA was chemically synthesized on the basis of the GenBank data (accession number: GU992322). The VSV-G cDNA was provided by Dr. A. Nienhuis at St. Jude Children’s Research Hospital.
Terms and licenses: Academic/Nonprofit Terms; Industry Terms: Not Available to Industry
How to cite: pCAGGS-FuG-E was a gift from Kazuto Kobayashi (Addgene plasmid # 67509 ; http://n2t.net/addgene:67509 ; RRID:Addgene_67509)
