>Addgene plasmid #67509 | pCAGGS-FuG-E | addgene partial sequence | sequence record 118277 | pQE-Fwd 5'-CCCGAAAAGTGCCACCTG-3'
TAATAGTAATCAATTACGGGGTCATTAGTTCATAGCCCATATATGGAGTTCCGCGTTACATAACTTACGG
TAAATGGCCCGCCTGGCTGACCGCCCAACGACCCCCGCCCATTGACGTCAATAATGACGTATGTTCCCAT
AGTAACGCCAATAGGGACTTTCCATTGACGTCAATGGGTGGAGTATTTACGGTAAACTGCCCACTTGGCA
GTACATCAAGTGTATCATATGCCAAGTACGCCCCCTATTGACGTCAATGACGGTAAATGGCCCGCCTGGC
ATTATGCCCAGTACATGACCTTATGGGACTTTCCTACTTGGCAGTACATCTACGTATTAGTCATCGCTAT
TACCATGGTCGAGGTGAGCCCCACGTTCTGCTTCACTCTCCCCATCTCCCCCCCCTCCCCACCCCCAATT
TTGTATTTATTTATTTTTTAATTATTTTGTGCAGCGATGGGGGCGGGGGGGGGGGGGG
