>Addgene plasmid #67509 | pCAGGS-FuG-E | addgene partial sequence | sequence record 118284 | M13-Rev 5'-CAGGAAACAGCTATGACC-3'
GGGATCTCCATAAGAGAAGAGGGACAGCTATGACTGGGAGTAGTCAGGAGAGGAGGAAAAATCTGGCTAG
TAAAACATGTAAGGAAAATTTTAGGGATGTTAAAGAAAAAAATAACACAAAACAAAATATAAAAAAAATC
TAACCTCAAGTCAAGGCTTTTCTATGGAATAAGGAATGGACAGCAGGGGGCTGTTTCATATACTGATGAC
CTCTTTATAGCCAACCTTTGTTCATGGCAGCCAGCATATGGGCATATGTTGCCAAACTCTAAACCAAATA
CTCATTCTGATGTTTTAAATGATTTGCCCTCCCATATGTCCTTCCGAGTGAGAGACACAAAAAATTCCAA
CACACTATTGCAATGAAAATAAATTTCCTTTATTAGCCAGAAGTCAGATGCTCAAGGGGCTTCATGATGT
CCCCATAATTTTTGGCAGAGGGAAAAAGATCTGCTAGCTATAGTTCTAGAGGTACCGGTTGTTGGGGGCT
GCAGGAATTCCGTTTTTTTTTTTTTTTTTCATAAAAATTAAAAACTCAAATATAATTGAGGCCTCTTTGA
GCATGGTATCACAAGTTGATTTGGTCCAAACATGAAGAATCTGTTGTGCAGGATTTGAGTTACTTTCCAA
GTCGGTTCATCTCTATGTCTGTATAAATCTGTCTTTTCTTGGTGTGCTTTAATTTAATGCAAAGATGGAT
ACCAACTCGGAGAACCAAGAATAGTCCAATGATTAACCCTATGAT
