>Addgene plasmid #67509 | pCAGGS-FuG-E | addgene partial sequence | sequence record 119156 | pCAG-F 5'-GCAACGTGCTGGTTATTGTG-3'
TCGCCCTTAGGAAAGATGGTTCCGCAGGTTCTTTTGTTTGTACTCCTTCTGGGTTTTTCGTTGTGTTTCG
GGAAGTTCCCCATTTACACGATACCAGACGAACTTGGTCCCTGGAGCCCTATTGACATACACCATCTCAG
CTGTCCAAATAACCTGGTTGTGGAGGATGAAGGATGTACCAACCTGTCCGAGTTCTCCTACATGGAACTC
AAAGTGGGATACATCTCAGCCATCAAAGTGAACGGGTTCACTTGCACAGGTGTTGTGACAGAGGCAGAGA
CCTACACCAACTTTGTTGGTTATGTCACAACCACATTCAAGAGAAAGCATTTCCGCCCCACCCCAGACGC
ATGTAGAGCCGCGTATAACTGGAAGATGGCCGGTGACCCCAGATATGAAGAGTCCCTACACAATCCATAC
CCCGACTACCACTGGCTTCGAACTGTAAGAACCACCAAAGAGTCCCTCATTATCATATCCCCAAGTGTGA
CAGATTTGGACCCATATGACAAATCCCTTCACTCAAGGGTCTTCCCTGGCGGAAAGTGCTCAGGAATAAC
GGTGTCCTCTACCTACTGCTCAACTAACCA
